>Addgene plasmid #245309 | EF1a-FLEX-Gephyrin.FR-GFP-CCR5TC-p2A-mRuby | addgene full sequence | sequence record 486446 | Addgene NGS Result
CCTGCAGGCAGCTGCGCGCTCGCTCGCTCACTGAGGCCGCCCGGGCGTCGGGCGACCTTTGGTCGCCCGG
CCTCAGTGAGCGAGCGAGCGCGCAGAGAGGGAGTGGCCAACTCCATCACTAGGGGTTCCTGCGGCCGCAC
GCGTGTCATCCTCATCGAATTCCGTGAGGCTCCGGTGCCCGTCAGTGGGCAGAGCGCACATCGCCCACAG
TCCCCGAGAAGTTGGGGGGAGGGGTCGGCAATTGAACCGGTGCCTAGAGAAGGTGGCGCGGGGTAAACTG
GGAAAGTGATGTCGTGTACTGGCTCCGCCTTTTTCCCGAGGGTGGGGGAGAACCGTATATAAGTGCAGTA
GTCGCCGTGAACGTTCTTTTTCGCAACGGGTTTGCCGCCAGAACACAGGTAAGTGCCGTGTGTGGTTCCC
GCGGGCCTGGCCTCTTTACGGGTTATGGCCCTTGCGTGCCTTGAATTACTTCCACCTGGCTGCAGTACGT
GATTCTTGATCCCGAGCTTCGGGTTGGAAGTGGGTGGGAGAGTTCGAGGCCTTGCGCTTAAGGAGCCCCT
TCGCCTCGTGCTTGAGTTGAGGCCTGGCCTGGGCGCTGGGGCCGCCGCGTGCGAATCTGGTGGCACCTTC
GCGCCTGTCTCGCTGCTTTCGATAAGTCTCTAGCCATTTAAAATTTTTGATGACCTGCTGCGACGCTTTT
TTTCTGGCAAGATAGTCTTGTAAATGCGGGCCAAGATCTGCACACTGGTATTTCGGTTTTTGGGGCCGCG
GGCGGCGACGGGGCCCGTGCGTCCCAGCGCACATGTTCGGCGAGGCGGGGCCTGCGAGCGCGGCCACCGA
GAATCGGACGGGGGTAGTCTCAAGCTGGCCGGCCTGCTCTGGTGCCTGGCCTCGCGCCGCCGTGTATCGC
CCCGCCCTGGGCGGCAAGGCTGGCCCGGTCGGCACCAGTTGCGTGAGCGGAAAGATGGCCGCTTCCCGGC
CCTGCTGCAGGGAGCTCAAAATGGAGGACGCGGCGCTCGGGAGAGCGGGCGGGTGAGTCACCCACACAAA
GGAAAAGGGCCTTTCCGTCCTCAGCCGTCGCTTCATGTGACTCCACGGAGTACCGGGCGCCGTCCAGGCA
CCTCGATTAGTTCTCGAGCTTTTGGAGTACGTCGTCTTTAGGTTGGGGGGAGGGGTTTTATGCGATGGAG
TTTCCCCACACTGAGTGGGTGGAGACTGAAGTTAGGCCAGCTTGGCACTTGATGTAATTCTCCTTGGAAT
TTGCCCTTTTTGAGTTTGGATCTTGGTTCATTCTCAAGCCTCAGACAGTGGTTCAAAGTTTTTTTCTTCC
ATTTCAGGTGTCGTGAGGAATTAGCTTGGTACTAATACGACTCACTATAGGGAGACCCAAGCTGGCTAGG
TAAGCTTGGTACCGAGCTCGGATCCTCTAGAGTCGACTCCGGAATAACTTCGTATAGGATACTTTATACG
AAGTTATGCAGAATGGTAGCTGGATTGTAGCTGCTATTAGCAATATGAAACCTCTTAATAACTTCGTATA
GCATACATTATACGAAGTTATGGCGCGCCTTACTTGTACAGCTCGTCCATCCCACCACCAAGCCCGGCGA
ACTTGGCAACTGCGTGTTCGCGTTGTACTACGAACATTTCATTGTCACTTTCCTCTAACCTTTCCAGGCG
GTGATCAACGGCATGGATACCGGGCATCTTGATGTTCCCGACGGTCTTTTTTGACCTGTAAGTTGTTACG
AAAGAGCAAGACAGATGGCCACCACCATCAACTTTCAGTGCCATATGAGTGTATCCCCTCAGACCACCAT
CTGCTGGATACATCATCTCTGTATTAGGCTCCCAACCCTTGGTCTTCTTCTGCATCACGGGACCATTGGA
GGGAAAGTTTACCCCTCTGACTTGGACGTGGTAAACGAGACAGCCATCCTCAAGGCTGGTGTCCTGCATG
ACGGTGACGACTCCACCATCTTCGTATCTCGTAACTCTTTCCCAAGTAAAACCCTCAGGAAAGGACTGTT
TAAAGAAATCAGGAATGCCTTTCGGGTACTTGATAAAAGTACGGCTGCCATACATGAACGACGTGGCAAG
AATGTCAAAGGCAAATGGCAGGGGTCCTCCCTCGATGACTTTGATCCTCATGGTTTGAGTTCCCATGTAC
GGATTGCCTTCTCCTTCACCTGTGCATTTGAATTGGTGGCCGTTGACCGAACCTTCCATGACCACCTTCA
TACGCATATTTTCCTTGATCAGCTCTTCGCCCTTAGACACCATGGGACCGGGGTTTTCTTCCACGTCTCC
TGCTTGCTTTAACAGAGAGAAGTTCGTGGCTCCGGAGCCCACACCAGCCATAGAAGCAAGATTAGAATAA
TTTTCAAGCATAACTTCACGATAAAGAGAACGTTGAGAAAGATCAAGTTTTTTCCATTCATCACGAGTAA
AAAGAACAGCAACATCTTCAAAAGTAACAGAAACAGAAACTTGAGAAGCACCTTCACGTTGTTCAGGAGC
GTCGACAATCGATAGCTGGCTGCCCCGCAGGTGAATCTTTGTGTGCCGGGTCAGATTGCCGGAGGTGGCA
AACTTTCTGCCACAGATATCACAGGCAAAAGGTTTTTCACCAGTATGTGTCCGGATGTGTCTGGCCAGGT
TGTCGCTTCTGCTAAAGTTTCTCATACAAATTCTGCACTGGAAAGGTTTCTGGCTGCCAGTGTGGATCTT
GGTGTGGCTGTTCAGGTTGCTGCTGATGGCGAACTTCCGGCCGCAAATGTCGCAGGCGAAGGGCTTTTCT
CCGGTGTGGGTTCTGATGTGCCTGCTCAGGTTGGACCGGTCGCTGAAGTTCCGCATGCAGATCCGGCACT
GGAAAGTACCACCTGAACCTCCAGTACCACCTGAACCTCCGTGAGCAAGGGCGAGGAGCTGTTCACCGGG
GTGGTGCCCATCCTGGTCGAGCTGGACGGCGACGTAAACGGCCACAAGTTCAGCGTGTCCGGCGAGGGCG
AGGGCGATGCCACCTACGGCAAGCTGACCCTGAAGTTCATCTGCACCACCGGCAAGCTGCCCGTGCCCTG
GCCCACCCTCGTGACCACCCTGACCTACGGCGTGCAGTGCTTCAGCCGCTACCCCGACCACATGAAGCAG
CACGACTTCTTCAAGTCCGCCATGCCCGAAGGCTACGTCCAGGAGCGCACCATCTTCTTCAAGGACGACG
GCAACTACAAGACCCGCGCCGAGGTGAAGTTCGAGGGCGACACCCTGGTGAACCGCATCGAGCTGAAGGG
CATCGACTTCAAGGAGGACGGCAACATCCTGGGGCACAAGCTGGAGTACAACTACAACAGCCACAACGTC
TATATCATGGCCGACAAGCAGAAGAACGGCATCAAGGTGAACTTCAAGATCCGCCACAACATCGAGGACG
GCAGCGTGCAGCTCGCCGACCACTACCAGCAGAACACCCCCATCGGCGACGGCCCCGTGCTGCTGCCCGA
CAACCACTACCTGAGCACCCAGTCCGCCCTGAGCAAAGACCCCAACGAGAAGCGCGATCACATGGTCCTG
CTGGAGTTCGTGACCGCCGCCGGGATCACTCTCGGCATGGACGAGCTGTACAGTACCACCTGAACCTCCA
GTACCACCTGAACCTCCCTTATCGTCGTCATCCTTGTAATCGGATCCGGTGCGGTAGTTGATGGAGATCG
GGATCGGGTCCTGGTAGTTCCAGTGGTCGATCGTGACGGCGTACACCGTGATGGTATAGTCGACACCAGG
TTTCAGGCTGCTGATGGTAGCAGTGGACTTGCTGCCAGGCACGGTGAATTCCTGGACAGGGCTATTGCCA
CCAGTTTCACCGTAGGTGATGCGGTAGTAGCGAACCATGACCTTGTACTTGCCCCAGCTGATCTGGATGC
TGGTTGGTGATGCTTCCTTGACTTCGAGCATGGTGGCGGCGGTGGCGCTAGCATAACTTCGTATAAAGTA
TCCTATACGAAGTTATTTGCCTTAACCCAGAAATTATCACTGTTATTCTTTAGAATGGTGCAAAGAATAA
CTTCGTATAATGTATGCTATACGAAGTTATGAATTCGATATCAAGCTTATCGATAATCAACCTCTGGATT
ACAAAATTTGTGAAAGATTGACTGGTATTCTTAACTATGTTGCTCCTTTTACGCTATGTGGATACGCTGC
TTTAATGCCTTTGTATCATGCTATTGCTTCCCGTATGGCTTTCATTTTCTCCTCCTTGTATAAATCCTGG
TTGCTGTCTCTTTATGAGGAGTTGTGGCCCGTTGTCAGGCAACGTGGCGTGGTGTGCACTGTGTTTGCTG
ACGCAACCCCCACTGGTTGGGGCATTGCCACCACCTGTCAGCTCCTTTCCGGGACTTTCGCTTTCCCCCT
CCCTATTGCCACGGCGGAACTCATCGCCGCCTGCCTTGCCCGCTGCTGGACAGGGGCTCGGCTGTTGGGC
ACTGACAATTCCGTGGTGTTGTCGGGGAAATCATCGTCCTTTCCTTGGCTGCTCGCCTATGTTGCCACCT
GGATTCTGCGCGGGACGTCCTTCTGCTACGTCCCTTCGGCCCTCAATCCAGCGGACCTTCCTTCCCGCGG
CCTGCTGCCGGCTCTGCGGCCTCTTCCGCGTCTTCGCCTTCGCCCTCAGACGAGTCGGATCTCCCTTTGG
GCCGCCTCCCCGCATCGATACCGAGCGCTGCTCGAGAGATCTACGGGTGGCATCCCTGTGACCCCTCCCC
AGTGCCTCTCCTGGCCCTGGAAGTTGCCACTCCAGTGCCCACCAGCCTTGTCCTAATAAAATTAAGTTGC
ATCATTTTGTCTGACTAGGTGTCCTTCTATAATATTATGGGGTGGAGGGGGGTGGTATGGAGCAAGGGGC
AAGTTGGGAAGACAACCTGTAGGGCCTGCGGGGTCTATTGGGAACCAAGCTGGAGTGCAGTGGCACAATC
TTGGCTCACTGCAATCTCCGCCTCCTGGGTTCAAGCGATTCTCCTGCCTCAGCCTCCCGAGTTGTTGGGA
TTCCAGGCATGCATGACCAGGCTCAGCTAATTTTTGTTTTTTTGGTAGAGACGGGGTTTCACCATATTGG
CCAGGCTGGTCTCCAACTCCTAATCTCAGGTGATCTACCCACCTTGGCCTCCCAAATTGCTGGGATTACA
GGCGTGAACCACTGCTCCCTTCCCTGTCCTTCTGATTTTGTAGGTAACCACGTGCGGACCGAGCGGCCGC
AGGAACCCCTAGTGATGGAGTTGGCCACTCCCTCTCTGCGCGCTCGCTCGCTCACTGAGGCCGGGCGACC
AAAGGTCGCCCGACGCCCGGGCTTTGCCCGGGCGGCCTCAGTGAGCGAGCGAGCGCGCAGCTGCCTGCAG
GGGCGCCTGATGCGGTATTTTCTCCTTACGCATCTGTGCGGTATTTCACACCGCATA
[95 nt withheld, positions 5448-5542]
T
[46 nt withheld, positions 5544-5589]
C
[141 nt withheld, positions 5591-5731]
CCTTTGACGTTGGAGTCCACGTTCTTT
[37 nt withheld, positions 5759-5795]
ACTCTATCTCGGGCTATTCTTTTGATTTATAAGGGATTTTGCCGATTTCGGTCTATTGGTTAAAAAATGA
GCTGATTTAACAAAAATTTAACGCGAATTTTAACAAAATATTAACGTTTACAATTTTATGGTGCACTCTC
AGTACAATCTGCTCTGATGCCGCATAGTTAAGCCAGCCCCGACACCCGCCAACACCCGCTGACGCGCCCT
GACGGGCTTGTCTGCTCCCGGCATCCGCTTACAGACAAGCTGTGACCGTCTCCGGGAGCTGCATGTGTCA
GAGGTTTTCACCGTCATCACCGAAACGCGCGAGACGAAAGGGCCTCGTGATACGCCTATTTTTATAGGTT
AATGTCATGATAATAATGGTTTCTTAGACGTCAGGTGGCACTTTTCGGGGAAATGTGCGCGGAACCCCTA
TTTGTTTATTTTTCTAAATACATTCAAATATGTATCCGCTCATGAGACAATAACCCTGATAAATGCTTCA
ATAATATTGAAAAAGGAAGAGTATGAGTATTCAACATTTCCGTGTCGCCCTTATTCCCTTTTTTGCGGCA
TTTTGCCTTCCTGTTTTTGCTCACCCAGAAACGCTGGTGAAAGTAAAAGATGCTGAAGATCAGTTGGGTG
CACGAGTGGGTTACATCGAACTGGATCTCAACAGCGGTAAGATCCTTGAGAGTTTTCGCCCCGAAGAACG
TTTTCCAATGATGAGCACTTTTAAAGTTCTGCTATGTGGCGCGGTATTATCCCGTATTGACGCCGGGCAA
GAGCAACTCGGTCGCCGCATACACTATTCTCAGAATGACTTGGTTGAGTACTCACCAGTCACAGAAAAGC
ATCTTACGGATGGCATGACAGTAAGAGAATTATGCAGTGCTGCCATAACCATGAGTGATAACACTGCGGC
CAACTTACTTCTGACAACGATCGGAGGACCGAAGGAGCTAACCGCTTTTTTGCACAACATGGGGGATCAT
GTAACTCGCCTTGATCGTTGGGAACCGGAGCTGAATGAAGCCATACCAAACGACGAGCGTGACACCACGA
TGCCTGTAGCAATGGCAACAACGTTGCGCAAACTATTAACTGGCGAACTACTTACTCTAGCTTCCCGGCA
ACAATTAATAGACTGGATGGAGGCGGATAAAGTTGCAGGACCACTTCTGCGCTCGGCCCTTCCGGCTGGC
TGGTTTATTGCTGATAAATCTGGAGCCGGTGAGCGTGGGTCTCGCGGTATCATTGCAGCACTGGGGCCAG
ATGGTAAGCCCTCCCGTATCGTAGTTATCTACACGACGGGGAGTCAGGCAACTATGGATGAACGAAATAG
ACAGATCGCTGAGATAGGTGCCTCACTGATTAAGCATTGGTAACTGTCAGACCAAGTTTACTCATATATA
CTTTAGATTGATTTAAAACTTCATTTTTAATTTAAAAGGATCTAGGTGAAGATCCTTTTTGATAATCTCA
TGACCAAAATCCCTTAACGTGAGTTTTCGTTCCACTGAGCGTCAGACCCCGTAGAAAAGATCAAAGGATC
TTCTTGAGATCCTTTTTTTCTGCGCGTAATCTGCTGCTTGCAAACAAAAAAACCACCGCTACCAGCGGTG
GTTTGTTTGCCGGATCAAGAGCTACCAACTCTTTTTCCGAAGGTAACTGGCTTCAGCAGAGCGCAGATAC
CAAATACTGTTCTTCTAGTGTAGCCGTAGTTAGGCCACCACTTCAAGAACTCTGTAGCACCGCCTACATA
CCTCGCTCTGCTAATCCTGTTACCAGTGGCTGCTGCCAGTGGCGATAAGTCGTGTCTTACCGGGTTGGAC
TCAAGACGATAGTTACCGGATAAGGCGCAGCGGTCGGGCTGAACGGGGGGTTCGTGCACACAGCCCAGCT
TGGAGCGAACGACCTACACCGAACTGAGATACCTACAGCGTGAGCTATGAGAAAGCGCCACGCTTCCCGA
AGGGAGAAAGGCGGACAGGTATCCGGTAAGCGGCAGGGTCGGAACAGGAGAGCGCACGAGGGAGCTTCCA
GGGGGAAACGCCTGGTATCTTTATAGTCCTGTCGGGTTTCGCCACCTCTGACTTGAGCGTCGATTTTTGT
GATGCTCGTCAGGGGGGCGGAGCCTATGGAAAAACGCCAGCAACGCGGCCTTTTTACGGTTCCTGGCCTT
TTGCTGGCCTTTTGCTCACATGT
Features (pLannotate 1.2.2; 29 found; start..end, strand, type, name):
     12..39      +  repeat_region  AAV2 ITR (fragment): inverted terminal repeat of adeno-associated virus serotype 2 inverted
     68..95      +  repeat_region  AAV2 ITR (fragment): inverted terminal repeat of adeno-associated virus serotype 2 inverted
    168..1346    +  promoter       EF-1α promoter: strong constitutive promoter for human elongation factor EF-1α
   1363..1381    +  promoter       T7 promoter: promoter for bacteriophage T7 RNA polymerase
   1420..1437    +  misc_feature   MCS (fragment): pUC18/19 multiple cloning site
   1444..1477    +  protein_bind   lox2272: Cre-mediated recombination occurs in the 8-bp core sequence (GGATACTT). lox2272 sites are compatible with each other, but incompatible with loxP or loxN sites (Lee and Saito, 1988). Cre recombinase
   1478..1527    -  intron         β-globin intron (fragment): internally truncated intron from human β-globin
   1528..1561    +  protein_bind   loxP: Cre-mediated recombination occurs in the 8-bp core sequence (GCATACAT). Cre recombinase
   1573..2283    -  CDS            mRuby2: mRuby2 is a basic (constitutively fluorescent) red fluorescent protein published in 2012, derived from Entacmaea quadricolor. It has moderate acid sensitivity.
   2285..2340    -  CDS            P2A (fragment): 2A peptide from porcine teschovirus-1 polyprotein Eukaryotic ribosomes fail to insert a peptide bond between the Gly and Pro residues, yielding separate polypeptides.
   2359..2475    -  CDS            ZNF720 (fragment): ZN720_HUMAN - Experimental evidence at protein level: Swiss-Prot protein existence level 1. From Homo sapiens (Human).
   2533..2874    -  CDS            CCR5TC: zinc-finger domain from the CCR5-224 (+) zinc-finger nuclease that recognizes the left half-site target sequence in the human CCR5 gene (Perez et al., 2008; Gross et al., 2013)
   2911..3621    +  CDS            EGFP: EGFP is a basic (constitutively fluorescent) green fluorescent protein published in 1996, derived from Aequorea victoria. It is reported to be a rapidly-maturing weak dimer with moderate acid sensitivity.
   3654..3681    -  CDS            3xFLAG (fragment): three tandem FLAG® epitope tags
   3742..3954    -  CDS            FINC_PLEWA (fragment): Experimental evidence at transcript level: Swiss-Prot protein existence level 2. Fibronectins bind cell surfaces and various compounds including collagen, fibrin, heparin, DNA, and actin. Fibronectins are involved in cell adhesion, cell motility, opsonization, wound healing, and maintenance of cell shape. May be involved in osteoblast compaction (By similarity). From Pleurodeles waltl (Iberian ribbed newt).
   3973..4006    -  protein_bind   lox2272: Cre-mediated recombination occurs in the 8-bp core sequence (GGATACTT). lox2272 sites are compatible with each other, but incompatible with loxP or loxN sites (Lee and Saito, 1988). Cre recombinase
   4007..4056    -  intron         β-globin intron (fragment): internally truncated intron from human β-globin
   4057..4090    -  protein_bind   loxP: Cre-mediated recombination occurs in the 8-bp core sequence (GCATACAT). Cre recombinase
   4091..4115    +  misc_feature   MCS (fragment): pBluescript multiple cloning site
   4115..4703    +  misc_feature   WPRE: woodchuck hepatitis virus posttranscriptional regulatory element
   4735..5211    +  polyA_signal   hGH poly(A) signal: human growth hormone polyadenylation signal
   5251..5391    +  repeat_region  AAV2 ITR: inverted terminal repeat of adeno-associated virus serotype 2 inverted
   5396..5447    -  misc_feature   bom (fragment): basis of mobility region from pBR322
   5466..5921    +  rep_origin     f1 ori (sequence partly withheld): f1 bacteriophage origin of replication; arrow indicates direction of (+) strand synthesis
   5922..5971    -  misc_feature   bom (fragment): basis of mobility region from pBR322
   6073..6108    -  CDS            rop (fragment): Rop protein, which maintains plasmids at low copy number; rop
   6203..6307    +  promoter       AmpR promoter: bla
   6308..7168    +  CDS            AmpR: β-lactamase; bla; confers resistance to ampicillin, carbenicillin, and related antibiotics
   7339..7927    +  rep_origin     ori: high-copy-number ColE1/pMB1/pBR322/pUC origin of replication
