[The description below was written by a language model from this plasmid's Addgene catalogue record and pLannotate feature annotations shown in this document.]
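Description:
EF1a-FLEX-Gephyrin.FR-GFP-CCR5TC-p2A-mRuby is a 7,988 bp AAV2 transfer plasmid built on the pAAV2-EF1a-FLEX backbone for Cre-dependent expression in mammalian cells, either by transfection or after packaging into recombinant AAV. It is propagated in bacteria through a high-copy ColE1/pUC-type origin with ampicillin selection (AmpR under its own promoter), and it also carries an f1 phage origin. The expression cassette is flanked by AAV2 inverted terminal repeats. The automated annotation detects the upstream ITR only as short fragments, while the downstream one is annotated in full.

The human EF-1α promoter drives a FLEX (double-inverted) switch made of paired, oppositely oriented lox2272 and loxP sites. The coding region between them is annotated mostly on the reverse strand, so it should stay silent until Cre recombinase inverts and locks it into the sense orientation. The EGFP feature alone is called on the forward strand, which is at odds with its neighbours and cannot be resolved from the table.

In reading order, the synthetic insert comprises a fibronectin-like segment, presumably the gephyrin-binding "Gephyrin.FR" moiety, although the record does not define it. This is followed by a partial FLAG-type epitope match, EGFP, the CCR5TC zinc-finger domain and a short fragment with similarity to the zinc-finger protein ZNF720. A P2A peptide then separates this fusion from mRuby2, so the two are produced as distinct polypeptides. A WPRE and the hGH polyadenylation signal follow to enhance transcript processing and expression.

The stated purpose is to express synaptic GFP and cytosolic mRuby, that is, green labelling at synaptic sites together with a red cell fill in Cre-expressing cells.
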