Addgene plasmid #245309: EF1a-FLEX-Gephyrin.FR-GFP-CCR5TC-p2A-mRuby
Purpose: Expression of synaptic GFP and cytosolic mRuby
Depositing lab: Xue Han. Depositing organization: Boston University Main Campus.
Backbone
  Vector backbone: pAAV2-EF1a-FLEX
  Backbone size w/o insert (bp): 5612
  Total vector size (bp): 7988
  Vector type: Mammalian Expression, AAV
Growth in bacteria
  Bacterial resistance: Ampicillin, 100 μg/mL
  Growth temperature: 37°C
  Growth strain: NEB Stable
  Copy number: Unknown
Gene/Insert
  Gene/Insert name: Gephyrin.FR-GFP-CCR5TC-p2A-mRuby
  Species: Synthetic
Terms and licenses: Academic/Nonprofit Terms; Industry Terms: Not Available to Industry
How to cite: EF1a-FLEX-Gephyrin.FR-GFP-CCR5TC-p2A-mRuby was a gift from Xue Han (Addgene plasmid # 245309 ; http://n2t.net/addgene:245309 ; RRID:Addgene_245309)
